>Addgene plasmid #179071 | pBBK87 pHomL-RPL18Bp-TOM70-Link-Scarlet(rfp)-SSA1t-HomR (AmpR) | addgene full sequence | sequence record 360951 | Addgene NGS Result
TTACCAATGCTTAATCAGTGAGGCACCTATCTCAGCGATCTGTCTATTTCGTTCATCCATAGTTGCCTGA
CTCCCCGTCGTGTAGATAACTACGATACGGGAGGGCTTACCATCTGGCCCCAGTGCTGCAATGATACCGC
GGGACCCACGCTCACCGGCTCCAGATTTATCAGCAATAAACCAGCCAGCCGGAAGGGCCGAGCGCAGAAG
TGGTCCTGCAACTTTATCCGCCTCCATCCAGTCTATTAATTGTTGCCGGGAAGCTAGAGTAAGTAGTTCG
CCAGTTAATAGTTTGCGCAACGTTGTTGCCATTGCTACAGGCATCGTGGTGTCACGCTCGTCGTTTGGTA
TGGCTTCATTCAGCTCCGGTTCCCAACGATCAAGGCGAGTTACATGATCCCCCATGTTGTGCAAAAAAGC
GGTTAGCTCCTTCGGTCCTCCGATCGTTGTCAGAAGTAAGTTGGCCGCAGTGTTATCACTCATGGTTATG
GCAGCACTGCATAATTCTCTTACTGTCATGCCATCCGTAAGATGCTTTTCTGTGACTGGTGAGTACTCAA
CCAAGTCATTCTGAGAATAGTGTATGCGGCGACCGAGTTGCTCTTGCCCGGCGTCAATACGGGATAATAC
CGCGCCACATAGCAGAACTTTAAAAGTGCTCATCATTGGAAAACGTTCTTCGGGGCGAAAACTCTCAAGG
ATCTTACCGCTGTTGAGATCCAGTTCGATGTAACCCACTCGTGCACCCAACTGATCTTCAGCATCTTTTA
CTTTCACCAGCGTTTCTGGGTGAGCAAAAACAGGAAGGCAAAATGCCGCAAAAAAGGGAATAAGGGCGAC
ACGGAAATGTTGAATACTCATACTCTTCCTTTTTCAATATTATTGAAGCATTTATCAGGGTTATTGTCTC
ATGAGCGGATACATATTTGAATGTATTTAGAAAAATAAACAAATAGGGGTTCCGCGCACATTTCCCCGAA
AAGTGCCACCTGTCATGACCAAAATCCCTTAACGTGAGTTTTCGTTCCACTGAGCGTCAGACCCCGTAGA
AAAGATCAAAGGATCTTCTTGAGATCCTTTTTTTCTGCGCGTAATCTGCTGCTTGCAAACAAAAAAACCA
CCGCTACCAGCGGTGGTTTGTTTGCCGGATCAAGAGCTACCAACTCTTTTTCCGAAGGTAACTGGCTTCA
GCAGAGCGCAGATACCAAATACTGTTCTTCTAGTGTAGCCGTAGTTAGGCCACCACTTCAAGAACTCTGT
AGCACCGCCTACATACCTCGCTCTGCTAATCCTGTTACCAGTGGCTGCTGCCAGTGGCGATAAGTCGTGT
CTTACCGGGTTGGACTCAAGACGATAGTTACCGGATAAGGCGCAGCGGTCGGGCTGAACGGGGGGTTCGT
GCACACAGCCCAGCTTGGAGCGAACGACCTACACCGAACTGAGATACCTACAGCGTGAGCTATGAGAAAG
CGCCACGCTTCCCGAAGGGAGAAAGGCGGACAGGTATCCGGTAAGCGGCAGGGTCGGAACAGGAGAGCGC
ACGAGGGAGCTTCCAGGGGGAAACGCCTGGTATCTTTATAGTCCTGTCGGGTTTCGCCACCTCTGACTTG
AGCGTCGATTTTTGTGATGCTCGTCAGGGGGGCGGAGCCTATGGAAAAACGCCAGCAACGCGGCCTTTTT
ACGGTTCCTGGCCTTTTGCTGGCCTTTTGCTCACATGTTCTTTCCTGCGTTATCCCCTGATTCTGTGGAT
AACCGTGCGGCCGCCAATGTTATCTATTGGCAGATGTTCATACGGGGCTTTCAAATATTGATGAAATTAT
GTGATGTTTAGAAGAAGATTCGAACTGTTTTCAGTAGATTTGGTAACTGTGCAACCATAACTCATGCCCC
CTATTTATCGGCATTGAGATTGTAAAGGAAGTAAAACGCATTTTTGCAGATCTGTTCTCTTATGTATTTT
TAATCGTCCTTGTATGGAAGTATCAAAGGGGACGTTCTTCACCTCCTTGGAAAACGCAAACTTTCTTTTT
GCCTATCACAGTATCTTATCGAGCTAACTATTTTCGACACACATGAAAAAGCAGAAATATTAACGAAAAA
GAAAAGAAAGACCATGTCATGTACGGGCAATCAGAATATGCAAGATGAGCGGGAACGGGCGAAATGTGCA
CGCGCACAACTTACGAAACGCGGATGAGTCACTGACAGCCACCGCAGAGGTTCTGACTCCTACTGAGCTC
TATTGGAGGTGGCAGAACCGGTAATCCCACAGTGAGCAACTTGACAAACCAACAGATATAGGCTGTGTCT
TAAAATATACCATCCAATACCTTGATGAACTTTTCAAAGATGACTAAAATAAGTGAAATTTCAACATTAA
CTTCGAGCTGTAAACACAGTGGTTTCTTTGCATAAACACCATCAGCCTCAAGTCGTCAAGTAAAGATTTC
GTGTTCATGCAGATAGATAACAATCTATATGTTGATAATTAGCGTTGCCTCATCAATGCGTACACGAAGA
ATATACTAAAAAATGAGCAGGCAAGATAAACGAAGGCAAAGATGACAGAGCAGAAAGCCCTAGTAAAGCG
TATTACAAATGAAACCAAGATTCAGATTGCGATCCCTGAATTCGCATCTAGATGGTAGAGCCACAAACAG
CCGGTACAAGCAACGATCTCCAGGACCATCTGAATCATGCGCGGATGACACGAACTCACGACGGCGATCA
CAGACATTAACCCACAGTACAGACACTGCGACAACGTGGCAATTCGTCGCAATACCGTCTCACTGAACTG
GCCGATAATTGCAGACGAACGAAGAGGATGTCCAATATTTTTTTTAAGGAATAAGGATACTTCAAGACTA
GATTCCCCCCTGCATTCCCATCAGAACCGTAAACCTTGGCGCTTTCCTTGGGAAGTATTCAAGAAGTGCC
TTGTCCGGTTTCTGTGGCTCACAAACCAGCGCGCCCGATATGGCTTTCTTTTCACTTATGAATGTACCAG
TACGGGACAATTAGAACGCTCCTGTAACAATCTCTTTGCAAATGTGGGGTTACATTCTAACCATGTCACA
CTGCTGACGAAATTCAAAGTAAAAAAAAATGGGACCACGTCTTGAGAACGATAGATTTTCTTTATTTTAC
ATTGAACAGTCGTTGTCTCAGCGCGCTTTATGTTTTCATTCATACTTCATATTATAAAATAACAAAAGAA
GAATTTCATATTCACGCCCAAGAAATCAGGCTGCTTTCCAAATGCAATTGACACTTCATTAGCCATCACA
CAAAACTCTTTCTTGCTGGAGCTTCTTTTAAAAAAGACCTCAGTACACCAAACACGTTACCCGACCTCGT
TATTTTACGACAACTATGATAAAATTCTGAAGAAAAAATAAAAAAATTTTCATACTTCTTGCTTTTATTT
AAACCATTGAATGATTTCTTTTGAACAAAACTACCTGTTTCACCAAAGGAAATAGAAAGAAAAAATCAAT
TAGAAGAAAACAAAAAACAAAAGATCTATGAAGAGCTTCATTACAAGGAACAAGACAGCCATTTTGGCAA
CCGTTGCTGCTACAGGTACTGCCATCGGTGCCTACTATTATTACAACCAATTGCAACAACAACAACAACG
AGGAAAAAAGAACACGATCAACAAAGATGAAAAAAAGGACACAAAGGACTCTCAAAAGGAGACTGAAGGT
GCTAAGAAATCTACAGCCCCATCAAATCCTCCTATCTACCCGGTTTCTAGTAATGGCGAACCAGATTTTT
CCAATAAGGCAAATTTCACCGCTGAAGAAAAGGATAAATATGCATTAGCGTTAAAGGACAAAGGTAACCA
GTTCTTTAGAAATAAAAAATATGACGATGCTATTAAGTACTATAATTGGGCATTAGAATTGAAAGAAGAC
CCAGTTTTCTACTCGAATTTATCGGCTTGCTATGTTTCTGTGGGTGACTTGAAAAAAGTTGTTGAAATGA
GTACTAAGGCTCTTGAATTAAAACCAGACTACTCAAAAGTTTTACTGAGAAGAGCTTCTGCTAACGAAGG
GCTAGGAAAATTTGCGGATGCGATGTTCGATTTGTCTGTATTGTCTCTAAATGGTGACTTCAATGACGCC
TCTATTGAACCAATGTTGGAGAGGAACTTGAATAAGCAAGCTATGTCTAAATTGAAAGAAAAGTTTGGCG
ATATTGACACCGCTACTGCTACTCCAACTGAATTATCCACCCAACCAGCTAAAGAACGCAAAGACAAGCA
GGAAAACTTGCCTTCAGTTACATCCATGGCCTCTTTCTTTGGTATTTTCAAACCCGAGTTGACTTTTGCC
AATTATGATGAATCCAATGAAGCTGATAAAGAGTTAATGAACGGTTTAAGTAATTTGTACAAAAGATCTC
CCGAAAGTTACGACAAGGCTGATGAGTCTTTCACGAAAGCTGCAAGGTTATTTGAAGAACAATTGGACAA
GAACAATGAGGATGAAAAGTTAAAGGAAAAATTGGCCATCTCATTAGAACACACAGGTATTTTCAAGTTC
TTGAAAAACGATCCATTGGGAGCTCACGAAGACATCAAGAAAGCTATTGAATTGTTCCCAAGAGTCAATT
CATATATCTACATGGCATTAATCATGGCTGATAGAAATGACTCGACTGAATATTATAACTACTTCGATAA
AGCGCTGAAACTGGACTCAAACAATTCTTCTGTTTACTATCACCGCGGCCAAATGAATTTCATTTTACAA
AACTATGATCAAGCAGGAAAAGATTTTGATAAAGCTAAGGAATTAGACCCAGAGAATATCTTCCCTTATA
TTCAATTAGCATGTCTAGCGTACCGTGAAAACAAGTTTGATGACTGTGAAACTTTGTTTAGTGAAGCTAA
GAGAAAATTTCCAGAGGCACCAGAAGTTCCAAATTTCTTTGCTGAAATTTTAACAGACAAGAACGATTTT
GACAAGGCTTTGAAGCAGTACGATTTGGCTATTGAATTAGAAAACAAGTTGGATGGTATTTATGTTGGAA
TTGCGCCTTTGGTCGGTAAAGCCACTTTGTTGACAAGAAATCCAACAGTAGAAAATTTTATTGAAGCCAC
GAATTTATTAGAAAAAGCGTCCAAACTAGACCCAAGAAGTGAGCAAGCTAAAATCGGTTTAGCTCAAATG
AAATTGCAGCAGGAAGATATCGATGAAGCTATTACATTATTCGAAGAATCCGCTGATTTGGCTAGAACTA
TGGAAGAGAAATTACAAGCCATTACTTTTGCTGAAGCCGCTAAAGTTCAACAAAGAATTAGGTCTGATCC
AGTATTGGCTAAAAAGATTCAAGAAACTTTAGCTAAATTACGCGAACAGGGTTTAATGGGATCCGGTCCT
TCTGGCCCAACTGGCATGGTTAGTAAAGGTGAAGCTGTTATAAAAGAATTCATGAGGTTTAAAGTTCATA
TGGAAGGTTCAATGAATGGTCATGAATTTGAAATTGAAGGTGAAGGTGAAGGTAGACCATATGAAGGTAC
ACAAACTGCTAAATTGAAAGTTACTAAAGGTGGTCCATTACCATTTTCTTGGGATATTTTGTCTCCACAA
TTCATGTATGGTTCTAGAGCTTTTATTAAGCATCCAGCTGATATTCCAGATTATTATAAACAATCTTTTC
CTGAAGGTTTTAAATGGGAAAGAGTTATGAATTTCGAAGATGGTGGTGCTGTTACTGTTACTCAAGATAC
TTCTTTGGAAGATGGTACTTTAATCTATAAAGTTAAATTGAGAGGTACTAATTTTCCACCAGATGGTCCA
GTTATGCAAAAGAAAACTATGGGTTGGGAAGCATCTACTGAAAGATTGTATCCAGAAGATGGTGTTTTGA
AAGGAGACATTAAGATGGCTTTGAGATTGAAAGATGGTGGTCGGTACCTGGCCGACTTCAAGACCACCTA
TAAAGCTAAAAAACCAGTTCAAATGCCAGGTGCATATAATGTTGATAGAAAGTTAGATATAACGTCGCAT
AACGAGGACTATACTGTAGTTGAACAATATGAACGTAGTGAAGGTAGACATAGTACCGGAGGAATGGATG
AATTGTATAAATAGCTCGAGTGGCGCCAATTGGTGCGGCAATTGATAATAACGAAAATGTCTTTTAATGA
TCTGGGTATAATGAGGAATTTTCCGAACGTTTTTACTTTATATATATATATACATGTAACATATATTCTA
TACGCTATAGAGAAAGGAAATTTTTCAATTAAAAAAAAAATAGAGAAAGAGTTTCACTTCTTGATTATCG
CTAACACTAATGGTTGAAGTACTGCTACTTTAATTTTATGCTGCCAATGAGACGACGGGGTCATCACGGC
TCATCATGCGCCAAACAAATGTGTGCAATACACGCTCGGATGACTGCATGATGACCGCACTGACTGGGGA
CAGCAGATCCACCTAAGCCTGTGAGAGAAGCAGACACCCGACAGATCAAGGCAGTTAACTAGTGCACTGC
AGTACAAATCGTCCCCAACAAAAGTGGGCTCTCAAAATTCATCACATTTAAATGCATATAGGAAGAGCAA
CAGTTGGTTTGCATCTGATGTTCCTTAAAGATTTCGACATAATGTGCGAAGTAGATCCCTTCAGCACTGT
ACTTGTTTTTGCGACTAGATTGTAAATCATTCTTTATTTAATCTCTTTCTTTAACTACTGCTTAAAGTAT
AATTTGGTCCGTAGTTTAATAACTATACTAAGCGAACGCTCTCTCGAAATTTTTCTTAACGCGTCCTTGT
ACTGCGTCTAACGCTTTTGCCACTTGGATTTCTATTATAGGAAATAGTCTCACTTACTGGGCGACGAATT
TTCGCGTTTTGATGAAGCACAGGAAGAATTTCTTTATGCTCAGAAGTTTGACAGCAAGCAAGTTCATCAT
TCGAACTAGCCTTATTGTTTTAGTTCAGTGACAGCGAACTGCCGTACTCGATGCTTTATTTCTCACGGTA
GAGCGGAAGAACAGATAGATCCCTACATATTGCTACCACTTCTATTACACAATAGTTTCAATAGCTTGCA
GCGTAGCTAAACTCTAAAATTTATCTAAATCACTCATATAAACCGAACCCTTCCCCTTCCGCTTATAGTA
CAGCTGATGCTCCTTCACTATTTTAACATGTGGAATTCTTGAAAGAATGAAATCGCCATGCCAAGCCATC
ACACGGTCTTTTATGCAATTGATTGACCGCCTGCAACACATAGGCAGTAAAATTTTTACAAGCAGTAGCA
GAACAGGCCACACAATCGCAAGTGATTAACGTCCACACAGGTATAGGGTTTCTGGACCATATGATACATG
CTCTGGCCAAGCATTCCGGCTGGTCGCTAATCGTTGAGTGCCGAGCGGCCGCGATTATCAAAAAGGATCT
TCACCTAGATCCTTTTAAATTAAAAATGAAGTTTTAAATCAATCTAAAGTATATATGAGTAAACTTGGTC
TGACAG
Features (pLannotate 1.2.2; 10 found; start..end, strand, type, name):
      1..861     -  CDS            AmpR: β-lactamase; bla; confers resistance to ampicillin, carbenicillin, and related antibiotics
    862..966     -  promoter       AmpR promoter: bla
   1069..1657    +  rep_origin     ori: high-copy-number ColE1/pMB1/pBR322/pUC origin of replication
   2391..2510    +  rep_origin     ARS1 (fragment): S. cerevisiae autonomously replicating sequence ARS1/ARS416
   2515..2561    +  promoter       HIS3 promoter (fragment): S. cerevisiae HIS3
   2562..2624    +  CDS            HIS3 (fragment): imidazoleglycerol-phosphate dehydratase, required for histidine biosynthesis; S. cerevisiae HIS3; yeast auxotrophic marker
   3528..5378    +  CDS            TOM70: TOM70_YEAST - Also known as MAS70, OMP1. Experimental evidence at protein level: Swiss-Prot protein existence level 1. Component of the TOM (translocase of outer membrane) receptor complex responsible for the recognition and translocation of cytosolically synthesized mitochondrial preproteins. Together with TOM20 and TOM22 functions as the transit peptide receptor at the surface of the mitochondrion outer membrane and facilitates the movement of preproteins into the TOM40 translocation pore. From Saccharomyces cerevisiae (strain ATCC 204508 / S288c) (Baker's yeast).
   5406..6101    +  CDS            mScarlet-I: mScarlet-I is a basic (constitutively fluorescent) red fluorescent protein published in 2016, derived from synthetic construct. It is reported to be a rapidly-maturing monomer with moderate acid sensitivity.
   7147..7173    +  rep_origin     ARS1 (fragment): S. cerevisiae autonomously replicating sequence ARS1/ARS416
   7270..7391    +  CDS            HIS3 (fragment): imidazoleglycerol-phosphate dehydratase, required for histidine biosynthesis; S. cerevisiae HIS3; yeast auxotrophic marker
