[The description below was written by a language model from this plasmid's Addgene catalogue record and pLannotate feature annotations shown in this document.]
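Description:
pBBK87 is a yeast integration-cassette plasmid from the Markerless Yeast Localization and Overexpression (MyLO) CRISPR-Cas9 toolkit, assembled by BsaI Golden Gate cloning in the pYTK089 backbone. In E. coli it is maintained at high copy through a ColE1/pUC-type origin and selected with ampicillin via the β-lactamase gene and its native promoter. The record lists no intact yeast selectable marker or complete yeast replication origin, consistent with the toolkit's markerless design, in which the cassette is meant to be integrated into the genome rather than maintained episomally.

The payload is a S. cerevisiae expression unit in which the RPL18B promoter drives the full TOM70 coding sequence fused through a short linker to a red fluorescent protein, which the annotation identifies as mScarlet-I, followed by the SSA1 terminator according to the plasmid name. Tom70 is a receptor component of the translocase of the mitochondrial outer membrane, so the fusion places red fluorescence on the mitochondrial surface and serves as an organelle marker for co-localization studies. The promoter and terminator are not picked up by the automated annotation but would correspond to the unannotated stretches on either side of the fusion.

The cassette is bracketed by left and right homology arms (HomL and HomR) intended to direct homologous recombination at a chromosomal site, presumably after a Cas9-induced break. The record does not name the target locus. Short fragments matching ARS1 and the HIS3 promoter and coding region are annotated on both sides of the expression unit. They probably lie within or next to the homology arms and are not functional elements, but the record does not confirm this.
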