Addgene plasmid #179071: pBBK87 pHomL-RPL18Bp-TOM70-Link-Scarlet(rfp)-SSA1t-HomR (AmpR)
Purpose: Vector containing a yeast integration cassette for RPL18B-driven expression of TOM70-Link-Scarlet(rfp), a marker for the mitochondria
Depositing lab: Vincent Martin. Depositing organization: Concordia University. Publication: The MyLo CRISPR-Cas9 Toolkit: A Markerless Yeast Localization and Overexpression CRISPR-Cas9 Toolkit. Bean BDM, Whiteway M, Martin VJJ. G3 (Bethesda). 2022 Jun 16. pii: 6609175. doi: 10.1093/g3journal/jkac154. PubMed 35708612.
Backbone
  Vector backbone: pYTK089 (ColE1, AmpR)
  Vector type: Yeast Expression
Growth in bacteria
  Bacterial resistance: Ampicillin, 100 μg/mL
  Growth temperature: 37°C
  Growth strain: DH5alpha
  Copy number: High Copy
Gene/Insert
  Gene/Insert name: RPL18Bp-TOM70-Link-Scarlet(rfp)
  Species: S. cerevisiae (budding yeast)
  Cloning method: Restriction Enzyme; 5′ cloning site Unknown (unknown if destroyed); 3′ cloning site Unknown (unknown if destroyed)
Terms and licenses: Academic/Nonprofit Terms; Industry Terms: Not Available to Industry
Depositor comments: Part of the Markerless Yeast Localization and Overexpression (MyLO) CRISPR-Cas9 Toolkit. Vector cloned using BsaI Golden Gate cloning
How to cite: pBBK87 pHomL-RPL18Bp-TOM70-Link-Scarlet(rfp)-SSA1t-HomR (AmpR) was a gift from Vincent Martin (Addgene plasmid # 179071 ; http://n2t.net/addgene:179071 ; RRID:Addgene_179071)
